Addgene plasmid #214521: AiP1704 - pAAV-AiE2383m-minBG-SYFP2-WPRE-BGHpA
Purpose: AiE2383m is an enhancer sequence, designed to drive AAV-mediated transgene expression in specific populations of brain cells
Depositing lab: Allen Institute for Brain Science & Bosiljka Tasic. Depositing organization: Allen Institute. Publication: A suite of enhancer AAVs and transgenic mouse lines for genetic access to cortical cell types. Ben-Simon Y, Hooper M, Narayan S, Daigle TL, Dwivedi D, Way SW, Oster A, Stafford DA, Mich JK, Taormina MJ, Martinez RA, Opitz-Araya X, Roth JR, Alexander JR, Allen S, Amster A, Arbuckle J, Ayala A, Baker PM, Bakken TE, Barcelli T, Barta S, Bendrick J, Bertagnolli D, Bielstein C, Bishwakarma P, Bowlus J, Boyer G, Brouner K, Casian B, Casper T, Chakka AB, Chakrabarty R, Chance RK, Chavan S, Clark M, Colbert K, Collman F, Daniel S, Departee M, DiValentin P, Donadio N, Dotson N, Egdorf T, Fliss T, Gabitto M, Garcia J, Gary A, Gasperini M, Gloe J, Goldy J, Gore BB, Graybuck L, Greisman N, Haeseleer F, Halterman C, Haradon Z, Hastings SD, Helback O, Ho W, Hockemeyer D, Huang C, Huff S, Hunker A, Johansen N, Jones D, Juneau Z, Kalmbach B, Kannan M, Khem S, Kussick E, Kutsal R, Larsen R, Lee C, Lee AY, Leibly M, Lenz GH, Li S, Liang E, Lusk N, Madigan Z, Malloy J, Malone J, McCue R, Melchor J, Mollenkopf T, Moosman S, Morin E, Newman D, Ng L, Ngo K, Omstead V, Otto S, Oyama A, Pena N, Pham T, Phillips E, Pom CA, Potekhina L, Ransford S, Ray PL, Rette D, Reynoldson C, Rimorin C, Rocha D, Ruiz A, Sanchez REA, Sawyer L, Sedeno-Cortes A, Sevigny JP, Shapovalova N, Shepard N, Shulga L, Sigler AR, Siverts L, Soliman S, Somasundaram S, Staats B, Stewart K, Szelenyi E, Tieu M, Trader C, Tran A, van Velthoven CTJ, Walker M, Wang Y, Weed N, Wirthlin M, Wood T, Wynalda B, Yao Z, Zhou T, Ariza J, Dee N, Reding M, Ronellenfitch K, Mufti S, Sunkin SM, Smith KA, Esposito L, Waters J, Thyagarajan B, Yao S, Lein ES, Zeng H, Levi BP, Ngai J, Ting JT, Tasic B. Cell. 2025 May 16:S0092-8674(25)00513-6. doi: 10.1016/j.cell.2025.05.002. PubMed 40403729.
Backbone
  Vector backbone: pAAV2
  Vector type: AAV
Growth in bacteria
  Bacterial resistance: Ampicillin, 100 μg/mL
  Growth temperature: 37°C
  Growth strain: NEB Stable
  Copy number: High Copy
Gene/Insert
  Gene/Insert name: SYFP2
  Species: Synthetic
  Promoter: minBG
  Cloning method: Gibson Cloning
Terms and licenses: Academic/Nonprofit Terms; Industry Terms: Not Available to Industry
Depositor comments: 5' Cloning Site: SgrAI (destroyed), 3' Cloning Site: SgrAI (destroyed). Please visit https://doi.org/10.1101/2024.06.10.597244 for bioRxiv preprint.
How to cite: AiP1704 - pAAV-AiE2383m-minBG-SYFP2-WPRE-BGHpA was a gift from Allen Institute for Brain Science & Bosiljka Tasic (Addgene plasmid # 214521 ; http://n2t.net/addgene:214521 ; RRID:Addgene_214521)
