[The description below was written by a language model from this plasmid's Addgene catalogue record and pLannotate feature annotations shown in this document.]
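Description:
AiP1704 - pAAV-AiE2383m-minBG-SYFP2-WPRE-BGHpA is an AAV transfer plasmid built on a pAAV2 backbone, intended for packaging into recombinant adeno-associated virus and delivery to brain tissue. In bacteria it is maintained as a high-copy plasmid through a ColE1/pUC-type origin and selected with ampicillin via the β-lactamase gene and its native promoter. An f1 phage origin and small remnants of the pBR322 bom and rop regions are also present in the backbone. The full sequenced record is about 5 kb.

Between the AAV2 inverted terminal repeats, which supply the signals for genome replication and encapsidation, sits a compact enhancer-reporter cassette. The candidate enhancer AiE2383m is placed upstream of the minimal beta-globin promoter (minBG), which has little activity alone, so transcription depends largely on the enhancer and should follow its cell-type specificity. This drives SYFP2, a monomeric, rapidly maturing yellow fluorescent protein derived from Aequorea victoria. It is followed by a WPRE to boost transcript stability and expression, and by the bovine growth hormone polyadenylation signal. The feature table does not annotate the enhancer or minBG, which presumably occupy the unannotated stretch between the upstream ITR and SYFP2. The WPRE is detected as two fragments, suggesting a shortened variant, and the upstream ITR is called only as short fragments while the downstream ITR is annotated intact.

The construct belongs to a collection of enhancer AAVs developed for genetic access to cortical cell types. It serves to label the brain cell populations in which AiE2383m is active, although the record does not state which population this enhancer targets.
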