Features (pLannotate 1.2.2; 14 found; start..end, strand, type, name):
    291..340     -  misc_feature   bom (fragment): basis of mobility region from pBR322
    442..477     -  CDS            rop (fragment): Rop protein, which maintains plasmids at low copy number; rop
    572..676     +  promoter       AmpR promoter: bla
    677..1537    +  CDS            AmpR: β-lactamase; bla; confers resistance to ampicillin, carbenicillin, and related antibiotics
   1708..2296    +  rep_origin     ori: high-copy-number ColE1/pMB1/pBR322/pUC origin of replication
   2369..2396    +  repeat_region  AAV2 ITR (fragment): inverted terminal repeat of adeno-associated virus serotype 2 inverted
   2425..2452    +  repeat_region  AAV2 ITR (fragment): inverted terminal repeat of adeno-associated virus serotype 2 inverted
   3418..4134    +  CDS            SYFP2: SYFP2 is a basic (constitutively fluorescent) yellow fluorescent protein published in 2006, derived from Aequorea victoria. It is reported to be a very rapidly-maturing monomer with moderate acid sensitivity.
   4174..4331    +  misc_feature   WPRE (fragment): woodchuck hepatitis virus posttranscriptional regulatory element
   4337..4417    +  misc_feature   WPRE (fragment): woodchuck hepatitis virus posttranscriptional regulatory element
   4434..4545    +  polyA_signal   bGH poly(A) signal: bovine growth hormone polyadenylation signal
   4663..4803    +  repeat_region  AAV2 ITR: inverted terminal repeat of adeno-associated virus serotype 2 inverted
   4808..4859    -  misc_feature   bom (fragment): basis of mobility region from pBR322
   4878..290     +  rep_origin     f1 ori (across the origin) (sequence partly withheld): f1 bacteriophage origin of replication; arrow indicates direction of (+) strand synthesis
>Addgene plasmid #214521 | AiP1704 - pAAV-AiE2383m-minBG-SYFP2-WPRE-BGHpA | addgene full sequence | sequence record 432550 | Addgene NGS Result
[100 nt withheld, positions 1-100]
CCTTTGACGTTGGAGTCCACGTTCTTT
[37 nt withheld, positions 128-164]
ACTCTATCTCGGGCTATTCTTTTGATTTATAAGGGATTTTGCCGATTTCGGTCTATTGGTTAAAAAATGA
GCTGATTTAACAAAAATTTAACGCGAATTTTAACAAAATATTAACGTTTACAATTTTATGGTGCACTCTC
AGTACAATCTGCTCTGATGCCGCATAGTTAAGCCAGCCCCGACACCCGCCAACACCCGCTGACGCGCCCT
GACGGGCTTGTCTGCTCCCGGCATCCGCTTACAGACAAGCTGTGACCGTCTCCGGGAGCTGCATGTGTCA
GAGGTTTTCACCGTCATCACCGAAACGCGCGAGACGAAAGGGCCTCGTGATACGCCTATTTTTATAGGTT
AATGTCATGATAATAATGGTTTCTTAGACGTCAGGTGGCACTTTTCGGGGAAATGTGCGCGGAACCCCTA
TTTGTTTATTTTTCTAAATACATTCAAATATGTATCCGCTCATGAGACAATAACCCTGATAAATGCTTCA
ATAATATTGAAAAAGGAAGAGTATGAGTATTCAACATTTCCGTGTCGCCCTTATTCCCTTTTTTGCGGCA
TTTTGCCTTCCTGTTTTTGCTCACCCAGAAACGCTGGTGAAAGTAAAAGATGCTGAAGATCAGTTGGGTG
CACGAGTGGGTTACATCGAACTGGATCTCAACAGCGGTAAGATCCTTGAGAGTTTTCGCCCCGAAGAACG
TTTTCCAATGATGAGCACTTTTAAAGTTCTGCTATGTGGCGCGGTATTATCCCGTATTGACGCCGGGCAA
GAGCAACTCGGTCGCCGCATACACTATTCTCAGAATGACTTGGTTGAGTACTCACCAGTCACAGAAAAGC
ATCTTACGGATGGCATGACAGTAAGAGAATTATGCAGTGCTGCCATAACCATGAGTGATAACACTGCGGC
CAACTTACTTCTGACAACGATCGGAGGACCGAAGGAGCTAACCGCTTTTTTGCACAACATGGGGGATCAT
GTAACTCGCCTTGATCGTTGGGAACCGGAGCTGAATGAAGCCATACCAAACGACGAGCGTGACACCACGA
TGCCTGTAGCAATGGCAACAACGTTGCGCAAACTATTAACTGGCGAACTACTTACTCTAGCTTCCCGGCA
ACAATTAATAGACTGGATGGAGGCGGATAAAGTTGCAGGACCACTTCTGCGCTCGGCCCTTCCGGCTGGC
TGGTTTATTGCTGATAAATCTGGAGCCGGTGAGCGTGGGTCTCGCGGTATCATTGCAGCACTGGGGCCAG
ATGGTAAGCCCTCCCGTATCGTAGTTATCTACACGACGGGGAGTCAGGCAACTATGGATGAACGAAATAG
ACAGATCGCTGAGATAGGTGCCTCACTGATTAAGCATTGGTAACTGTCAGACCAAGTTTACTCATATATA
CTTTAGATTGATTTAAAACTTCATTTTTAATTTAAAAGGATCTAGGTGAAGATCCTTTTTGATAATCTCA
TGACCAAAATCCCTTAACGTGAGTTTTCGTTCCACTGAGCGTCAGACCCCGTAGAAAAGATCAAAGGATC
TTCTTGAGATCCTTTTTTTCTGCGCGTAATCTGCTGCTTGCAAACAAAAAAACCACCGCTACCAGCGGTG
GTTTGTTTGCCGGATCAAGAGCTACCAACTCTTTTTCCGAAGGTAACTGGCTTCAGCAGAGCGCAGATAC
CAAATACTGTTCTTCTAGTGTAGCCGTAGTTAGGCCACCACTTCAAGAACTCTGTAGCACCGCCTACATA
CCTCGCTCTGCTAATCCTGTTACCAGTGGCTGCTGCCAGTGGCGATAAGTCGTGTCTTACCGGGTTGGAC
TCAAGACGATAGTTACCGGATAAGGCGCAGCGGTCGGGCTGAACGGGGGGTTCGTGCACACAGCCCAGCT
TGGAGCGAACGACCTACACCGAACTGAGATACCTACAGCGTGAGCTATGAGAAAGCGCCACGCTTCCCGA
AGGGAGAAAGGCGGACAGGTATCCGGTAAGCGGCAGGGTCGGAACAGGAGAGCGCACGAGGGAGCTTCCA
GGGGGAAACGCCTGGTATCTTTATAGTCCTGTCGGGTTTCGCCACCTCTGACTTGAGCGTCGATTTTTGT
GATGCTCGTCAGGGGGGCGGAGCCTATGGAAAAACGCCAGCAACGCGGCCTTTTTACGGTTCCTGGCCTT
TTGCTGGCCTTTTGCTCACATGTCCTGCAGGCAGCTGCGCGCTCGCTCGCTCACTGAGGCCGCCCGGGCG
TCGGGCGACCTTTGGTCGCCCGGCCTCAGTGAGCGAGCGAGCGCGCAGAGAGGGAGTGGCCAACTCCATC
ACTAGGGGTTCCTGCGGCCGCACGCGTTGTAAGAGTAATAATCGCACTGGGAGAAGAGCAGAGGAAGCCA
GCTTCACCCCCAGTCTTCAGGTCTTGGTGGTGGCAAGGATGGAGACACTTGACTGAGCTGTTCCCGGCTG
GTAGTCAACAATGAGGTTTAAAGGGAGAGGGGCTGATGAGTTATTGGCAAGGGGTTCAGGAGAAACACCT
ATTGAGCTAGACCTGGCATGTGACTTTCTGAGAAATCACAGGTTACAGCATTTCTTAGAGTGCCTGCCTT
GGCTGCCTCTGGAAAGTGGGCTGCTGGACAACCTCAGCTTACTGCTGGGCCTGGTGTGTGTGTGTGTGTG
TGTGTGTGTGTGTGTGTGTGCATGCGCGCGTGTCTGGGTATGTGACTGCAGCCTGCATTTTCTCCCCTAC
CAGCCTTCCTCCTCCCCTCCAGCCACCCTGGGATTGGTGACTCTCAGCCCCTCCCCTTGACTCCCCCAAA
CCCTCCCAGAACCTTTATCAGGGAGCTGGGACTGGTTTCTGCCACCTTCCAGAGCCCCTGCACTCTTGTC
TCTGTCTCTGCAGCAGCATCAGCCAGCTCCCTGATCCTGTCAGCTATCCAGCTCCACAGGTAGGTTCAGG
GAGGACATTGCGGTAGCCTGAAGCTGGCACCAAAGATGAGGGGTGTGAGTTATGAGGGGACAAAAGGGAC
AGTAGCCTCTGATGGGCAAGCAGGGCACCAGAAAGGAGATCAGGAAATGCCTGGCAGGGTGGGAGCTGTT
AATGCTTGGCATCTGGTGCCAGAATCAAGACTGATTCTGACAGGTCAGAAAGTTTCTGTATAAGTCTTGG
GTCGGAGCTCGGGCTGGGCATAAAAGTCAGGGCAGAGCCATCTATTGCTTACATTTGCTTCTGGGATCCA
GATCTTTCGAAGCTAGCGCTACCGGTCGCCACCATGGTGAGCAAGGGCGAGGAGCTGTTCACCGGGGTGG
TGCCCATCCTGGTCGAGCTGGACGGCGACGTAAACGGCCACAAGTTCAGCGTGTCCGGCGAGGGCGAGGG
CGATGCCACCTACGGCAAGCTGACCCTGAAGCTGATCTGCACCACCGGCAAGCTGCCCGTGCCCTGGCCC
ACCCTCGTGACCACCCTGGGCTACGGCGTGCAGTGCTTCGCCCGCTACCCCGACCACATGAAGCAGCACG
ACTTCTTCAAGTCCGCCATGCCCGAAGGCTACGTCCAGGAGCGCACCATCTTCTTCAAGGACGACGGCAA
CTACAAGACCCGCGCCGAGGTGAAGTTCGAGGGCGACACCCTGGTGAACCGCATCGAGCTGAAGGGCATC
GACTTCAAGGAGGACGGCAACATCCTGGGGCACAAGCTGGAGTACAACTACAACAGCCACAACGTCTATA
TCACCGCCGACAAGCAGAAGAACGGCATCAAGGCCAACTTCAAGATCCGCCACAACATCGAGGACGGCGG
CGTGCAGCTCGCCGACCACTACCAGCAGAACACCCCCATCGGCGACGGCCCCGTGCTGCTGCCCGACAAC
CACTACCTGAGCTACCAGTCCAAGCTGAGCAAAGACCCCAACGAGAAGCGCGATCACATGGTCCTGCTGG
AGTTCGTGACCGCCGCCGGGATCACTCTCGGCATGGACGAGCTGTACAAGTAAGTCGACGGCGCGCCGCG
GCCGCGAATTCGATATCATAATCAACCTCTGGATTACAAAATTTGTGAAAGATTGACTGGTATTCTTAAC
TATGTTGCTCCTTTTACGCTATGTGGATACGCTGCTTTAATGCCTTTGTATCATGCTATTGCTTCCCGTA
TGGCTTTCATTTTCTCCTCCTTGTATAAATCCTGGTTAGTTCTTGCCACGGCGGAACTCATCGCCGCCTG
CCTTGCCCGCTGCTGGACAGGGGCTCGGCTGTTGGGCACTGACAATTCCGTGGCTCGAGAGATCTTCGAC
TGTGCCTTCTAGTTGCCAGCCATCTGTTGTTTGCCCCTCCCCCGTGCCTTCCTTGACCCTGGAAGGTGCC
ACTCCCACTGTCCTTTCCTAATAAAATGAGGAAATTGCATCGCATTGTCTGAGTAGGTGTCATTCTATTC
TGGGGGGTGGGGTGGGGCAGGACAGCAAGGGGGAGGATTGGGAAGACAATAGCAGGCATGAGATCTCACG
TGCGGACCGAGCGGCCGCAGGAACCCCTAGTGATGGAGTTGGCCACTCCCTCTCTGCGCGCTCGCTCGCT
CACTGAGGCCGGGCGACCAAAGGTCGCCCGACGCCCGGGCTTTGCCCGGGCGGCCTCAGTGAGCGAGCGA
GCGCGCAGCTGCCTGCAGGGGCGCCTGATGCGGTATTTTCTCCTTACGCATCTGTGCGGTATTTCACACC
GCATA
[95 nt withheld, positions 4860-4954]
T
[46 nt withheld, positions 4956-5001]
C
[41 nt withheld, positions 5003-5043]
